Addgene plasmid #204135: pJBL811
Purpose: Low-copy constitutively expressed sfGFP for E. coli
Depositing lab: Julius Lucks. Depositing organization: Northwestern University. Publication: The effect of pseudoknot base pairing on cotranscriptional structural switching of the fluoride riboswitch. Hertz LM, White EN, Kuznedelov K, Cheng L, Yu AM, Kakkaramadam R, Severinov K, Chen A, Lucks JB. Nucleic Acids Res. 2024 May 8;52(8):4466-4482. doi: 10.1093/nar/gkae231. PubMed 38567721.
Backbone
  Vector backbone: p15A oripACYC
  Total vector size (bp): 3367
  Vector type: Bacterial Expression, Synthetic Biology
Growth in bacteria
  Bacterial resistance: Chloramphenicol, 25 μg/mL
  Growth temperature: 37°C
  Growth strain: DH5alpha
  Copy number: Low Copy
Gene/Insert
  Gene/Insert name: sfGFP (alt name: superfolder Green Fluorescent Protein)
  Species: Synthetic
  Insert size (bp): 714
Terms and licenses: Academic/Nonprofit Terms; Industry Terms: Not Available to Industry
How to cite: pJBL811 was a gift from Julius Lucks (Addgene plasmid # 204135 ; http://n2t.net/addgene:204135 ; RRID:Addgene_204135)
