[The description below was written by a language model from this plasmid's Addgene catalogue record and pLannotate feature annotations shown in this document.]
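Description:
pJBL811 is a 3,367 bp bacterial expression plasmid for E. coli, built on a pACYC-type backbone carrying the p15A origin of replication. The catalogue lists it as low copy. Because p15A belongs to a different incompatibility group from ColE1-type origins, the plasmid can be maintained alongside a second ColE1-based plasmid in the same cell. Selection is by chloramphenicol, conferred by the cat gene (chloramphenicol acetyltransferase) driven by its native cat promoter; this coding sequence spans the numbering origin of the circular record and is followed by a lambda t0 terminator. Short annotated fragments of IS1, an RSF origin, a tet promoter and a lac UV5 promoter appear to be partial matches or backbone remnants rather than functional parts.

The payload is a single constitutive reporter cassette. The strong synthetic sigma-70 promoter J23119 (the SpeI-ended variant) sits upstream of a 714 bp superfolder GFP coding sequence, a rapidly maturing, robustly folding green fluorescent protein derived from Aequorea victoria GFP. Downstream lie a region matching the 5S rRNA and the rrnB T1 terminator, which ends transcription of the cassette. A short capTEV-like match after the sfGFP reading frame probably reflects only a brief histidine-tag-like stretch, and the record does not indicate that it is fused to the reporter. With no regulatory element annotated between the promoter and the gene, sfGFP is expressed without induction. The associated study concerns cotranscriptional folding of the fluoride riboswitch, so the plasmid may have served as an unregulated fluorescence control alongside riboswitch-controlled reporters, although the record itself states only that it provides low-copy constitutive sfGFP expression.
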