Features (pLannotate 1.2.2; 13 found; start..end, strand, type, name):
     96..190     +  terminator     lambda t0 terminator: transcription terminator from phage lambda
    326..469     +  mobile_element IS1 (fragment): prokaryotic transposable element IS1
    588..643     -  rep_origin     RSF ori (fragment): Plasmids containing the RSF 1030 origin of replication can be propagated in E. coli cells that contain additional plasmids with compatible origins.
    731..1276    -  rep_origin     p15A ori: Plasmids containing the medium-copy-number p15A origin of replication can be propagated in E. coli cells that contain a second plasmid with the ColE1 origin.
   1388..1412    +  promoter       tet promoter (fragment): E. coli promoter for tetracycline efflux protein gene
   1433..1454    +  promoter       lac UV5 promoter (fragment): E. coli lac promoter with an "up" mutation
   1470..1504    +  promoter       J23119(SpeI) promoter: bacterial promoter (Registry of Standard Biological Parts BBa J23119) modified to end with an SpeI site
   1560..2273    +  CDS            Superfolder GFP: Superfolder GFP is a basic (constitutively fluorescent) green fluorescent protein published in 2005, derived from Aequorea victoria. It is reported to be a very rapidly-maturing weak dimer.
   2341..2358    +  CDS            capTEV™ (fragment): composite tag for in vivo biotinylation, TEV protease cleavage, and 6xHis tagging
   2465..2580    +  ncRNA          5S rRNA: Accession: RF00001 - 5S ribosomal RNA
   2584..2630    +  terminator     rrnB T1 terminator: transcription terminator T1 from the E. coli rrnB gene
   2685..2782    +  promoter       cat promoter: promoter of the E. coli cat gene encoding chloramphenicol acetyltransferase
   2783..72      +  CDS            cat (across the origin): CAT_ECOLX - Experimental evidence at protein level: Swiss-Prot protein existence level 1. This enzyme is an effector of chloramphenicol resistance in bacteria. From Escherichia coli. This protein is used as a marker in many commonly used cloning vectors, such as pACYC184.
>Addgene plasmid #204135 | pJBL811 | addgene full sequence | sequence record 403410 | Addgene NGS Result
TGTGATGGCTTCCATGTCGGCAGAATGCTTAATGAATTACAACAGTACTGCGATGAGTGGCAGGGCGGGG
CGTAATTTGATATCGAGCTCGCTTGGACTCCTGTTGATAGATCCAGTAATGACCTCAGAACTCCATCTGG
ATTTGTTCAGAACGCTCGGTTGCCGCCGGGCGTTTTTTATTGGTGAGAATCCAAGCCTCCGATCAACGTC
TCATTTTCGCCAAAAGTTGGCCCAGGGCTTCCCGGTATCAACAGGGACACCAGGATTTATTTATTCTGCG
AAGTGATCTTCCGTCACAGGTATTTATTCGGCGCAAAGTGCGTCGGGTGATGCTGCCAACTTACTGATTT
AGTGTATGATGGTGTTTTTGAGGTGCTCCAGTGGCTTCTGTTTCTATCAGCTGTCCCTCCTGTTCAGCTA
CTGACGGGGTGGTGCGTAACGGCAAAAGCACCGCCGGACATCAGCGCTAGCGGAGTGTATACTGGCTTAC
TATGTTGGCACTGATGAGGGTGTCAGTGAAGTGCTTCATGTGGCAGGAGAAAAAAGGCTGCACCGGTGCG
TCAGCAGAATATGTGATACAGGATATATTCCGCTTCCTCGCTCACTGACTCGCTACGCTCGGTCGTTCGA
CTGCGGCGAGCGGAAATGGCTTACGAACGGGGCGGAGATTTCCTGGAAGATGCCAGGAAGATACTTAACA
GGGAAGTGAGAGGGCCGCGGCAAAGCCGTTTTTCCATAGGCTCCGCCCCCCTGACAAGCATCACGAAATC
TGACGCTCAAATCAGTGGTGGCGAAACCCGACAGGACTATAAAGATACCAGGCGTTTCCCCCTGGCGGCT
CCCTCGTGCGCTCTCCTGTTCCTGCCTTTCGGTTTACCGGTGTCATTCCGCTGTTATGGCCGCGTTTGTC
TCATTCCACGCCTGACACTCAGTTCCGGGTAGGCAGTTCGCTCCAAGCTGGACTGTATGCACGAACCCCC
CGTTCAGTCCGACCGCTGCGCCTTATCCGGTAACTATCGTCTTGAGTCCAACCCGGAAAGACATGCAAAA
GCACCACTGGCAGCAGCCACTGGTAATTGATTTAGAGGAGTTAGTCTTGAAGTCATGCGCCGGTTAAGGC
TAAACTGAAAGGACAAGTTTTGGTGACTGCGCTCCTCCAAGCCAGTTACCTCGGTTCAAAGAGTTGGTAG
CTCAGAGAACCTTCGAAAAACCGCCCTGCAAGGCGGTTTTTTCGTTTTCAGAGCAAGAGATTACGCGCAG
ACCAAAACGATCTCAAGAAGATCATCTTATTAATCAGATAAAATATTTCTAGATTTCAGTGCAATTTATC
TCTTCAAATGTAGCACCTGAAGTCAGCCCCATACGATATAAGTTGTAATTCTCATGTTTGACAGCTTATC
ATCGATAAGCTTCCGATGGCGCGCCGAGAGGCTTTACACTTTATGCTTCCGGCTGAATTCTAAAGATCTT
TGACAGCTAGCTCAGTCCTAGGTATAATACTAGTACGTCGACTCTCGAGTGAGATTGTTGACGGTACCGT
ATTTTAGGAGGAAGGATCTATGAGCAAAGGAGAAGAACTTTTCACTGGAGTTGTCCCAATTCTTGTTGAA
TTAGATGGTGATGTTAATGGGCACAAATTTTCTGTCCGTGGAGAGGGTGAAGGTGATGCTACAAACGGAA
AACTCACCCTTAAATTTATTTGCACTACTGGAAAACTACCTGTTCCGTGGCCAACACTTGTCACTACTCT
GACCTATGGTGTTCAATGCTTTTCCCGTTATCCGGATCACATGAAACGGCATGACTTTTTCAAGAGTGCC
ATGCCCGAAGGTTATGTACAGGAACGCACTATATCTTTCAAAGATGACGGGACCTACAAGACGCGTGCTG
AAGTCAAGTTTGAAGGTGATACCCTTGTTAATCGTATCGAGTTAAAGGGTATTGATTTTAAAGAAGATGG
AAACATTCTTGGACACAAACTCGAGTACAACTTTAACTCACACAATGTATACATCACGGCAGACAAACAA
AAGAATGGAATCAAAGCTAACTTCAAAATTCGCCACAACGTTGAAGATGGTTCCGTTCAACTAGCAGACC
ATTATCAACAAAATACTCCAATTGGCGATGGCCCTGTCCTTTTACCAGACAACCATTACCTGTCGACACA
ATCTGTCCTTTCGAAAGATCCCAACGAAAAGCGTGACCACATGGTCCTTCTTGAGTTTGTAACTGCTGCT
GGGATTACACATGGCATGGATGAGCTCTACAAATAAGGATCTGAAGCTTGGGCCCGAACAAAAACTCATC
TCAGAAGAGGATCTGAATAGCGCCGTCGACCATCATCATCATCATCATTGAGTTTAAACGGTCTCCAGCT
TGGCTGTTTTGGCGGATGAGAGAAGATTTTCAGCCTGATACAGATTAAATCAGAACGCAGAAGCGGTCTG
ATAAAACAGAATTTGCCTGGCGGCAGTAGCGCGGTGGTCCCACCTGACCCCATGCCGAACTCAGAAGTGA
AACGCCGTAGCGCCGATGGTAGTGTGGGGTCTCCCCATGCGAGAGTAGGGAACTGCCAGGCATCAAATAA
AACGAAAGGCTCAGTCGAAAGACTGGGCCTTTCGTTTTATCTGTTGTTTGTCGGTGAACTGGATCCTTAC
TCGAGTCTAGACTGCAGTTGATCGGGCACGTAAGAGGTTCCAACTTTCACCATAATGAAATAAGATCACT
ACCGGGCGTATTTTTTGAGTTATCGAGATTTTCAGGAGCTAAGGAAGCTAAAATGGAGAAAAAAATCACT
GGATATACCACCGTTGATATATCCCAATGGCATCGTAAAGAACATTTTGAGGCATTTCAGTCAGTTGCTC
AATGTACCTATAACCAGACCGTTCAGCTGGATATTACGGCCTTTTTAAAGACCGTAAAGAAAAATAAGCA
CAAGTTTTATCCGGCCTTTATTCACATTCTTGCCCGCCTGATGAATGCTCATCCGGAATTTCGTATGGCA
ATGAAAGACGGTGAGCTGGTGATATGGGATAGTGTTCACCCTTGTTACACCGTTTTCCATGAGCAAACTG
AAACGTTTTCATCGCTCTGGAGTGAATACCACGACGATTTCCGGCAGTTTCTACACATATATTCGCAAGA
TGTGGCGTGTTACGGTGAAAACCTGGCCTATTTCCCTAAAGGGTTTATTGAGAATATGTTTTTCGTCTCA
GCCAATCCCTGGGTGAGTTTCACCAGTTTTGATTTAAACGTGGCCAATATGGACAACTTCTTCGCCCCCG
TTTTCACCATGGGCAAATATTATACGCAAGGCGACAAGGTGCTGATGCCGCTGGCGATTCAGGTTCATCA
TGCCGTT
